Addgene plasmid #48636: pCS2TAL3-RRR
Purpose: (Empty Backbone) Expression of TALEN proteins with FokI-RRR domain
Depositing lab: David Grunwald. Depositing organization: University of Utah. Publication: Targeting human microRNA genes using engineered Tal-effector nucleases (TALENs). Hu R, Wallace J, Dahlem TJ, Grunwald DJ, O'Connell RM. PLoS One. 2013 May 7;8(5):e63074. doi: 10.1371/journal.pone.0063074. Print 2013. PubMed 23667577.
Backbone
  Vector backbone: pCS2
  Backbone size (bp): 5798
  Modifications to backbone: Cloned in TALEN expression sequence
  Vector type: TALEN
  Promoter: CMV
  Tag / fusion protein: HA-1 (N terminal on insert); HA-2 (N terminal on insert)
Growth in bacteria
  Bacterial resistance: Ampicillin, 100 μg/mL
  Growth temperature: 37°C
  Growth strain: DH5alpha
  Copy number: Unknown
Gene/Insert
  Cloning method: Restriction Enzyme
  Sequencing primers: 5′ SP6; 3′ Tal Seq FokI Rev
Terms and licenses: Academic/Nonprofit Terms; Industry Terms: Not Available to Industry
How to cite: pCS2TAL3-RRR was a gift from David Grunwald (Addgene plasmid # 48636 ; http://n2t.net/addgene:48636 ; RRID:Addgene_48636)
