[The description below was written by a language model from this plasmid's Addgene catalogue record and pLannotate feature annotations shown in this document.]
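Description:
pCS2TAL3-RRR is an empty TALEN expression backbone built on pCS2, a 5,798 bp vector into which a TALEN scaffold has been cloned. It is propagated in E. coli through a high-copy ColE1/pUC-type origin and selected with ampicillin via the β-lactamase gene. An f1 origin is also present.

The expression unit is driven by the simian cytomegalovirus IE94 enhancer/promoter (listed simply as CMV in the catalogue entry), followed immediately by an SP6 promoter. The same cassette can therefore be expressed directly in transfected vertebrate cells or used as a template for in vitro transcription of mRNA. The open reading frame begins with tandem HA epitope tags, annotated as 3xHA, for detection. Next comes an N-terminal TAL effector segment that matches Xanthomonas AvrXa10. Between this and a C-terminal TAL fragment matching AvrBs3 sits a stuffer derived from a pBluescript-type lacZα region, with lac promoter and operator, T7 and T3 promoters and a partial multiple cloning site. This stuffer appears to occupy the position where a custom array of TAL repeats would be inserted, probably allowing blue/white screening, although the record states only that cloning is by restriction enzyme. The C-terminal TAL segment is fused to the FokI cleavage domain, and an SV40 polyadenylation signal lies downstream of the coding region.

The FokI domain must dimerize to cut DNA. The RRR designation indicates a variant FokI domain, though the record does not spell out the substitutions or name a partner vector. The associated work used such TALENs to target human microRNA genes.
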