Features (pLannotate 1.2.2; 26 found; start..end, strand, type, name):
     35..53      +  promoter       SP6 promoter: promoter for bacteriophage SP6 RNA polymerase
    118..207     +  CDS            3xHA: three tandem HA epitope tags
    220..624     +  CDS            avrXa10 (fragment): AVX10_XANOO - Experimental evidence at protein level: Swiss-Prot protein existence level 1. Avirulence protein. Induces the hypersensitive response (HR)in rice plants carrying the resistance gene Xa10. Activity depends on the presence of the core repeat domains; replacement with repeat domains from other proteins (AvrBs3 of X.euvesicatoria (AC P14727) or AvrXa7 of this organism) does not elicit the HR. Probably acts as a transcription factor in its host plant (rice) to induce plant resistance or disease. From Xanthomonas oryzae pv. oryzae.
    632..650     -  rep_origin     f1 ori (fragment): f1 bacteriophage origin of replication; arrow indicates direction of (+) strand synthesis
    655..810     -  CDS            lacZα (fragment): LacZα fragment of β-galactosidase; lacZ fragment
    818..836     +  promoter       T7 promoter: promoter for bacteriophage T7 RNA polymerase
    845..868     -  misc_feature   MCS (fragment): pBluescript multiple cloning site
    884..902     -  promoter       T3 promoter: promoter for bacteriophage T3 RNA polymerase
    947..963     -  protein_bind   lac operator: The lac repressor binds to the lac operator to inhibit transcription in E. coli. This inhibition can be relieved by adding lactose or isopropyl-β-D-thiogalactopyranoside (IPTG). lac repressor encoded by lacI
    971..1001    -  promoter       lac promoter: promoter for the E. coli lac operon
   1016..1037    -  protein_bind   CAP binding site: CAP binding activates transcription in the presence of cAMP. E. coli catabolite activator protein
   1076..1234    +  CDS            avrBs3 (fragment): AVRB3_XANEU - Experimental evidence at protein level: Swiss-Prot protein existence level 1. Avirulence protein. Acts as a transcription factor in C.annuum plants. In susceptible plants lacking the Bs3 resistance gene induces expression of a number of genes, including genes homologous to a family of auxin-induced genes, alpha-expansin genes, pectate lyase, anthocyanidin glucoside rhamnosyl transferase and at least one transcription factor, UPA20. Their expression leads to plant hypertrophy in mesophyll cells, probably mainly mediated by UPA20 (PubMed:17962565). In resistant plants induces the h
   1223..1810    +  CDS            FokI cleavage domain: nonspecific DNA cleavage domain of the FokI endonuclease (Li et al., 1992) must dimerize to be catalytically active
   1821..1838    -  promoter       T7 promoter (fragment): promoter for bacteriophage T7 RNA polymerase
   1843..1977    -  polyA_signal   SV40 poly(A) signal: SV40 polyadenylation signal
   2094..2112    -  promoter       T3 promoter: promoter for bacteriophage T3 RNA polymerase
   2157..2173    -  protein_bind   lac operator: The lac repressor binds to the lac operator to inhibit transcription in E. coli. This inhibition can be relieved by adding lactose or isopropyl-β-D-thiogalactopyranoside (IPTG). lac repressor encoded by lacI
   2181..2211    -  promoter       lac promoter: promoter for the E. coli lac operon
   2226..2247    -  protein_bind   CAP binding site: CAP binding activates transcription in the presence of cAMP. E. coli catabolite activator protein
   2260..2352    -  CDS            lacI (fragment): lac repressor; lacI; The lac repressor binds to the lac operator to inhibit transcription in E. coli. This inhibition can be relieved by adding lactose or isopropyl-β-D-thiogalactopyranoside (IPTG).
   2535..3123    -  rep_origin     ori: high-copy-number ColE1/pMB1/pBR322/pUC origin of replication
   3294..4154    -  CDS            AmpR: β-lactamase; bla; confers resistance to ampicillin, carbenicillin, and related antibiotics
   4155..4259    -  promoter       AmpR promoter: bla
   4312..4740    -  rep_origin     f1 ori (sequence partly withheld): f1 bacteriophage origin of replication; arrow indicates direction of (+) strand synthesis
   4745..4811    -  CDS            lacZα (fragment): LacZα fragment of β-galactosidase; lacZ fragment
   4814..5798    +  promoter       CMV IE94 promoter: enhancer/promoter region of simian cytomegalovirus major immediate early transcription unit IE94
>Addgene plasmid #48636 | pCS2TAL3-RRR | depositor full sequence | sequence record 70389 | Full Sequence
CGCCATTCTGCCTGGGGACGTCGGAGCAAGCTTGATTTAGGTGACACTATAGAATACAAGCTACTTGTTC
TTTTTGCAGGATCTGCCACCATGGCTCCAAAGAAGAAGCGTAAGGTATACCCATACGATGTTCCTGACTA
TGCGGGCTATCCCTATGACGTCCCGGACTATGCAGGATCGTATCCATATGACGTTCCAGATTACGCTGCT
CATGGTACCGTGGATCTACGCACGCTCGGCTACAGTCAGCAGCAGCAAGAGAAGATCAAACCGAAGGTGC
GTTCGACAGTGGCGCAGCACCACGAGGCACTGGTGGGCCATGGGTTTACACACGCGCACATCGTTGCGCT
CAGCCAACACCCGGCAGCGTTAGGGACCGTCGCTGTCACGTATCAGCACATAATCACGGCGTTGCCAGAG
GCGACACACGAAGACATCGTTGGCGTCGGCAAACAGTGGTCCGGCGCACGCGCCCTGGAGGCCTTGCTCA
CGGATGCGGGGGAGTTGAGAGGTCCGCCGTTACAGTTGGACACAGGCCAACTTGTGAAGATTGCAAAACG
TGGCGGCGTGACCGCAATGGAGGCAGTGCATGCATCGCGCAATGCACTGACGGGTGCCCCCCTGGAGACG
GGCGCCGCTACAGGGCGCGTCCCATTCGCCATTCAGGCTGCGCAACTGTTGGGAAGGGCGATCGGTGCGG
GCCTCTTCGCTATTACGCCAGCTGGCGAAAGGGGGATGTGCTGCAAGGCGATTAAGTTGGGTAACGCCAG
GGTTTTCCCAGTCACGACGTTGTAAAACGACGGCCAGTGAGCGCGCGTAATACGACTCACTATAGGGCGA
ATTGGGTACCGGGCCCCCCCTCGAGGTCCTCCAGCTTTTGTTCCCTTTAGTGAGGGTTAATTGCGCGCTT
GGCGTAATCATGGTCATAGCTGTTTCCTGTGTGAAATTGTTATCCGCTCACAATTCCACACAACATACGA
GCCGGAAGCATAAAGTGTAAAGCCTGGGGTGCCTAATGAGTGAGCTAACTCACATTAATTGCGTTGCGCT
CACTGCCCGCTTTCCACCGGTCGTCTCCAACGACCACCTCGTCGCCTTGGCCTGCCTCGGCGGACGTCCT
GCCATGGATGCAGTGAAAAAGGGATTGCCGCACGCGCCGGAATTGATCAGAAGAGTCAATCGCCGTATTG
GCGAACGCACGTCCCATCGCGTTGCCGGATCCCAACTAGTCAAAAGTGAACTGGAGGAGAAGAAATCTGA
ACTTCGTCATAAATTGAAATATGTGCCTCATGAATATATTGAATTAATTGAAATTGCCAGAAATTCCACT
CAGGATAGAATTCTTGAAATGAAGGTAATGGAATTTTTTATGAAAGTTTATGGATATAGAGGTAAACATT
TGGGTGGATCAAGGAAACCGGACGGAGCAATTTATACTGTCGGATCTCCTATTGATTACGGTGTGATCGT
GGATACTAAAGCTTATAGCGGAGGTTATAATCTGCCAATTGGCCAAGCACGTGAAATGCAACGATATGTC
GAAGAAAATCAAACACGAAACAAACATATCAACCCTAATGAATGGTGGAAAGTCTATCCATCTTCTGTAA
CGGAATTTAAGTTTTTATTTGTGAGTGGTCACTTTAAAGGAAACTACAAAGCTCAGCTTACACGATTAAA
TAGAATCACTAATTGTAATGGAGCTGTTCTTAGTGTAGAAGAGCTTTTAATTGGTGGAGAAATGATTAAA
GCCGGCACATTAACCTTAGAGGAAGTGCGCCGGAAATTTAATAACGGCGAGATAAACTTTTAATCTAGAA
CTATAGTGAGTCGTATTACGTAGATCCAGACATGATAAGATACATTGATGAGTTTGGACAAACCACAACT
AGAATGCAGTGAAAAAAATGCTTTATTTGTGAAATTTGTGATGCTATTGCTTTATTTGTAACCATTATAA
GCTGCAATAAACAAGTTAACAACAACAATTGCATTCATTTTATGTTTCAGGTTCAGGGGGAGGTGTGGGA
GGTTTTTTAATTCGCGGCCGCGGCGCCAATGCATTGGGCCCGGTACGTACCCAGCTTTTGTTCCCTTTAG
TGAGGGTTAATTGCGCGCTTGGCGTAATCATGGTCATAGCTGTTTCCTGTGTGAAATTGTTATCCGCTCA
CAATTCCACACAACATACGAGCCGGAAGCATAAAGTGTAAAGCCTGGGGTGCCTAATGAGTGAGCTAACT
CACATTAATTGCGTTGCGCTCACTGCCCGCTTTCCAGTCGGGAAACCTGTCGTGCCAGCTGCATTAATGA
ATCGGCCAACGCGCGGGGAGAGGCGGTTTGCGTATTGGGCGCTCTTCCGCTTCCTCGCTCACTGACTCGC
TGCGCTCGGTCGTTCGGCTGCGGCGAGCGGTATCAGCTCACTCAAAGGCGGTAATACGGTTATCCACAGA
ATCAGGGGATAACGCAGGAAAGAACATGTGAGCAAAAGGCCAGCAAAAGGCCAGGAACCGTAAAAAGGCC
GCGTTGCTGGCGTTTTTCCATAGGCTCCGCCCCCCTGACGAGCATCACAAAAATCGACGCTCAAGTCAGA
GGTGGCGAAACCCGACAGGACTATAAAGATACCAGGCGTTTCCCCCTGGAAGCTCCCTCGTGCGCTCTCC
TGTTCCGACCCTGCCGCTTACCGGATACCTGTCCGCCTTTCTCCCTTCGGGAAGCGTGGCGCTTTCTCAT
AGCTCACGCTGTAGGTATCTCAGTTCGGTGTAGGTCGTTCGCTCCAAGCTGGGCTGTGTGCACGAACCCC
CCGTTCAGCCCGACCGCTGCGCCTTATCCGGTAACTATCGTCTTGAGTCCAACCCGGTAAGACACGACTT
ATCGCCACTGGCAGCAGCCACTGGTAACAGGATTAGCAGAGCGAGGTATGTAGGCGGTGCTACAGAGTTC
TTGAAGTGGTGGCCTAACTACGGCTACACTAGAAGGACAGTATTTGGTATCTGCGCTCTGCTGAAGCCAG
TTACCTTCGGAAAAAGAGTTGGTAGCTCTTGATCCGGCAAACAAACCACCGCTGGTAGCGGTGGTTTTTT
TGTTTGCAAGCAGCAGATTACGCGCAGAAAAAAAGGATCTCAAGAAGATCCTTTGATCTTTTCTACGGGG
TCTGACGCTCAGTGGAACGAAAACTCACGTTAAGGGATTTTGGTCATGAGATTATCAAAAAGGATCTTCA
CCTAGATCCTTTTAAATTAAAAATGAAGTTTTAAATCAATCTAAAGTATATATGAGTAAACTTGGTCTGA
CAGTTACCAATGCTTAATCAGTGAGGCACCTATCTCAGCGATCTGTCTATTTCGTTCATCCATAGTTGCC
TGACTCCCCGTCGTGTAGATAACTACGATACGGGAGGGCTTACCATCTGGCCCCAGTGCTGCAATGATAC
CGCGAGACCCACGCTCACCGGCTCCAGATTTATCAGCAATAAACCAGCCAGCCGGAAGGGCCGAGCGCAG
AAGTGGTCCTGCAACTTTATCCGCCTCCATCCAGTCTATTAATTGTTGCCGGGAAGCTAGAGTAAGTAGT
TCGCCAGTTAATAGTTTGCGCAACGTTGTTGCCATTGCTACAGGCATCGTGGTGTCACGCTCGTCGTTTG
GTATGGCTTCATTCAGCTCCGGTTCCCAACGATCAAGGCGAGTTACATGATCCCCCATGTTGTGCAAAAA
AGCGGTTAGCTCCTTCGGTCCTCCGATCGTTGTCAGAAGTAAGTTGGCCGCAGTGTTATCACTCATGGTT
ATGGCAGCACTGCATAATTCTCTTACTGTCATGCCATCCGTAAGATGCTTTTCTGTGACTGGTGAGTACT
CAACCAAGTCATTCTGAGAATAGTGTATGCGGCGACCGAGTTGCTCTTGCCCGGCGTCAATACGGGATAA
TACCGCGCCACATAGCAGAACTTTAAAAGTGCTCATCATTGGAAAACGTTCTTCGGGGCGAAAACTCTCA
AGGATCTTACCGCTGTTGAGATCCAGTTCGATGTAACCCACTCGTGCACCCAACTGATCTTCAGCATCTT
TTACTTTCACCAGCGTTTCTGGGTGAGCAAAAACAGGAAGGCAAAATGCCGCAAAAAAGGGAATAAGGGC
GACACGGAAATGTTGAATACTCATACTCTTCCTTTTTCAATATTATTGAAGCATTTATCAGGGTTATTGT
CTCATGAGCGGATACATATTTGAATGTATTTAGAAAAATAAACAAATAGGGGTTCCGCGCACATTTCCCC
GAAAAGTGCCACCTAAATTGTAAGCGTTAATATTTTGTTAAAATTCGCGTTAAATTTTTGTTAAATCAGC
TCATTTTTTAACCAATAGGCCGAAATCGGCAAAATCCCTTATAAATCAAAAGAATAGACCGAGATAGGGT
[37 nt withheld, positions 4411-4447]
AAAGAACGTGGACTCCAACGTCAAAGG
[49 nt withheld, positions 4475-4523]
T
[91 nt withheld, positions 4525-4615]
G
[124 nt withheld, positions 4617-4740]
CCCATTCGCCATTCAGGCTGCGCAACTGTTGGGAAGGGCGATCGGTGCGGGCCTCTTCGCTATTACGCCA
GTCGACCATAGCCAATTCAATATGGCGTATATGGACTCATGCCAATTCAATATGGTGGATCTGGACCTGT
GCCAATTCAATATGGCGTATATGGACTCGTGCCAATTCAATATGGTGGATCTGGACCCCAGCCAATTCAA
TATGGCGGACTTGGCACCATGCCAATTCAATATGGCGGACTTGGCACTGTGCCAACTGGGGAGGGGTCTA
CTTGGCACGGTGCCAAGTTTGAGGAGGGGTCTTGGCCCTGTGCCAAGTCCGCCATATTGAATTGGCATGG
TGCCAATAATGGCGGCCATATTGGCTATATGCCAGGATCAATATATAGGCAATATCCAATATGGCCCTAT
GCCAATATGGCTATTGGCCAGGTTCAATACTATGTATTGGCCCTATGCCATATAGTATTCCATATATGGG
TTTTCCTATTGACGTAGATAGCCCCTCCCAATGGGCGGTCCCATATACCATATATGGGGCTTCCTAATAC
CGCCCATAGCCACTCCCCCATTGACGTCAATGGTCTCTATATATGGTCTTTCCTATTGACGTCATATGGG
CGGTCCTATTGACGTATATGGCGCCTCCCCCATTGACGTCAATTACGGTAAATGGCCCGCCTGGCTCAAT
GCCCATTGACGTCAATAGGACCACCCACCATTGACGTCAATGGGATGGCTCATTGCCCATTCATATCCGT
TCTCACGCCCCCTATTGACGTCAATGACGGTAAATGGCCCACTTGGCAGTACATCAATATCTATTAATAG
TAACTTGGCAAGTACATTACTATTGGAAGGACGCCAGGGTACATTGGCAGTACTCCCATTGACGTCAATG
GCGGTAAATGGCCCGCGATGGCTGCCAAGTACATCCCCATTGACGTCAATGGGGAGGGGCAATGACGCAA
ATGGGCGTTCCATTGACGTAAATGGGCGGTAGGCGTGCCTAATGGGAGGTCTATATAAGCAATGCTCGTT
TAGGGAAC
