>Addgene plasmid #48636 | pCS2TAL3-RRR | addgene partial sequence | sequence record 72632 | CMV-F 5'-CGCAAATGGGCGGTAGGCGTG-3'
CTATATAAGCAATGCTCGTTTAGGGAACCGCCATTCTGCCTGGGGACGTCGGAGCAAGCTTGATTTAGGT
GACACTATAGAATACAAGCTACTTGTTCTTTTTGCAGGATCTGCCACCATGGCTCCAAAGAAGAAGCGTA
AGGTATACCCATACGATGTTCCTGACTATGCGGGCTATCCCTATGACGTCCCGGACTATGCAGGATCGTA
TCCATATGACGTTCCAGATTACGCTGCTCATGGTACCGTGGATCTACGCACGCTCGGCTACAGTCAGCAG
CAGCAAGAGAAGATCAAACCGAAGGTGCGTTCGACAGTGGCGCAGCACCACGAGGCACTGGTGGGCCATG
GGTTTACACACGCGCACATCGTTGCGCTCAGCCAACACCCGGCAGCGTTAGGGACCGTCGCTGTCACGTA
TCAGCACATAATCACGGCGTTGCCAGAGGCGACACACGAAGACATCGTTGGCGTCGGCAAACAGTGGTCC
GGCGCACGCGCCCTGGAGGCCTTGCTCACGGATGCGGGGGAGTTGAGAGGTCCGCCGTTACAGTTGGACA
CAGGCCAACTTGTGAAGATTGCAAAACGTGGCGGCGTGACCGCAATGGAGGCAGTGCATGCATCGCGCAA
TGCACTGACGGGTGCCCCCCTGGAGACGGGCGCCGCTACAGGGCGCGTCCCATTCGCCATTCAGGCTGCG
CAACTGTTGGGAAGGGCGATCGGTGCGGGCCTCTTCGCTATTACGCCAGCTGGCGAAAGGGGGATGTGCT
GCAAGGCGATTAAGTTGGGTAACGCCAGGGTTTTCCCAGTCACGACGTTGTAAAACGACGGCCAGTGAGC
GCGCGTAATACGACTCACTATAGGGCGAATTGGGTACCGGGCCCCCCCTCGAGGTCCTCCAGCTTTTGTT
CCCTTTAGTGAGGGTTAATTGCGCGCTTGGCGTAATCATGGTCATAGCTGTTTCCTGTGTGAAATTGTTA
TCCGCTCACAATTCCACACAACATACGAGCCGGAAGCATAAAGTGTAAAGCCTGGGGTGCCTAATGAGTG
AGCTAACTCACATTAATTGCGTTGCGCTCACTGCCCGCTTTCCACCGGTCGTCTCCA
