>Addgene plasmid #48636 | pCS2TAL3-RRR | addgene partial sequence | sequence record 72636 | LacZ-F2 5'-cctcttcgctattacgccag-3'
CTTTAGTGAGGGTTAATTGCGCGCTTGGCGTAATCATGGTCATAGCTGTTTCCTGTGTGAAATTGTTATC
CGCTCACAATTCCACACAACATACGAGCCGGAAGCATAAAGTGTAAAGCCTGGGGTGCCTAATGAGTGAG
CTAACTCACATTAATTGCGTTGCGCTCACTGCCCGCTTTCCACCGGTCGTCTCCAACGACCACCTCGTCG
CCTTGGCCTGCCTCGGCGGACGTCCTGCCATGGATGCAGTGAAAAAGGGATTGCCGCACGCGCCGGAATT
GATCAGAAGAGTCAATCGCCGTATTGGCGAACGCACGTCCCATCGCGTTGCCGGATCCCAACTAGTCAAA
AGTGAACTGGAGGAGAAGAAATCTGAACTTCGTCATAAATTGAAATATGTGCCTCATGAATATATTGAAT
TAATTGAAATTGCCAGAAATTCCACTCAGGATAGAATTCTTGAAATGAAGGTAATGGAATTTTTTATGAA
AGTTTATGGATATAGAGGTAAACATTTGGGTGGATCAAGGAAACCGGACGGAGCAATTTATACTGTCGGA
TCTCCTATTGATTACGGTGTGATCGTGGATACTAAAGCTTATAGCGGAGGTTATAATCTGCCAATTGGCC
AAGCACGTGAAATGCAACGATATGTCGAAGAAAATCAAACACGAAACAAACATATCAACCCTAATGAATG
GTGGAAAGTCTATCCATCTTCTGTAACGGAATTTAAGTTTTTATTTGTGAGTGGTCACTTTAAAGGAAAC
TACAAAGCTCAGCTTACACGATTAAATAGAATCACTAATTGTAATGGAGCTGTTCTTAGTGTAGAA
