>Addgene plasmid #48636 | pCS2TAL3-RRR | addgene partial sequence | sequence record 72639 | EBV-rev 5'-GTGGTTTGTCCAAACTCATC-3'
GTCTGGATCTACGTAATACGACTCACTATAGTTCTAGATTAAAAGTTTATCTCGCCGTTATTAAATTTCC
GGCGCACTTCCTCTAAGGTTAATGTGCCGGCTTTAATCATTTCTCCACCAATTAAAAGCTCTTCTACACT
AAGAACAGCTCCATTACAATTAGTGATTCTATTTAATCGTGTAAGCTGAGCTTTGTAGTTTCCTTTAAAG
TGACCACTCACAAATAAAAACTTAAATTCCGTTACAGAAGATGGATAGACTTTCCACCATTCATTAGGGT
TGATATGTTTGTTTCGTGTTTGATTTTCTTCGACATATCGTTGCATTTCACGTGCTTGGCCAATTGGCAG
ATTATAACCTCCGCTATAAGCTTTAGTATCCACGATCACACCGTAATCAATAGGAGATCCGACAGTATAA
ATTGCTCCGTCCGGTTTCCTTGATCCACCCAAATGTTTACCTCTATATCCATAAACTTTCATAAAAAATT
CCATTACCTTCATTTCAAGAATTCTATCCTGAGTGGAATTTCTGGCAATTTCAATTAATTCAATATATTC
ATGAGGCACATATTTCAATTTATGACGAAGTTCAGATTTCTTCTCCTCCAGTTCACTTTTGACTAGTTGG
GATCCGGCAACGCGATGGGACGTGCGTTCGCCAATACGGCGATTGACTCTTCTGATCAATTCCGGCGCGT
GCGGCAATCCCTTTTTCACTGCATCCATGGCAGGACGTCCGCCGAGGCAGGCCAAGGCGACGAGGTGGTC
GTTGGAGACGACCGGTGGAAAGCGGGCAGTGAGCGCAACGCAATTAATGTGAGTTAGCTCACTCATTAGG
CACCCCAGGCTTTACACTTTATGCTTCCGGCTCGTATGTTGTGTGGAATTGTGAGCGGATAACAATTTCA
CACAGGAAACAGCTATGACCATGATTACGCCAAGCGCGCAATTAACCCTCACTAAAGGGAACAAAAGCTG
GAGGACCTCGAGGGGGGGCCCGGTACCCAATTCGCCCTATAGTGAGTCGT
